>Addgene plasmid #28298 | pCMV-PTEN | addgene full sequence | sequence record 242396 | Addgene NGS Result
GACATTGATTATTGACTAGTTATTAATAGTAATCAATTACGGGGTCATTAGTTCATAGCCCATATATGGA
GTTCCGCGTTACATAACTTACGGTAAATGGCCCGCCTGGCTGACCGCCCAACGACCCCCGCCCATTGACG
TCAATAATGACGTATGTTCCCATAGTAACGCCAATAGGGACTTTCCATTGACGTCAATGGGTGGAGTATT
TACGGTAAACTGCCCACTTGGCAGTACATCAAGTGTATCATATGCCAAGTCCGCCCCCTATTGACGTCAA
TGACGGTAAATGGCCCGCCTGGCATTATGCCCAGTACATGACCTTACGGGACTTTCCTACTTGGCAGTAC
ATCTACGTATTAGTCATCGCTATTACCATGGTGATGCGGTTTTGGCAGTACACCAATGGGCGTGGATAGC
GGTTTGACTCACGGGGATTTCCAAGTCTCCACCCCATTGACGTCAATGGGAGTTTGTTTTGGCACCAAAA
TCAACGGGACTTTCCAAAATGTCGTAATAACCCCGCCCCGTTGACGCAAATGGGCGGTAGGCGTGTACGG
TGGGAGGTCTATATAAGCAGAGCTCGTTTAGTGAACCGTCAGAATTGATCTACCATGGACTACAAAGACG
ATGACGACAAGCTTGCGGCCGCGAATTCATCGATAGATCTGATATCGGTACCAGTCGACTCTAGAGGATC
CCCGGAATTCATGACAGCCATCATCAAAGAGATCGTTAGCAGAAACAAAAGGAGATATCAAGAGGATGGA
TTCGACTTAGACTTGACCTATATTTATCCAAACATTATTGCTATGGGATTTCCTGCAGAAAGACTTGAAG
GCGTATACAGGAACAATATTGATGATGTAGTAAGGTTTTTGGATTCAAAGCATAAAAACCATTACAAGAT
ATACAATCTTTGTGCTGAAAGACATTATGACACCGCCAAATTTAATTGCAGAGTTGCACAATATCCTTTT
GAAGACCATAACCCACCACAGCTAGAACTTATCAAACCCTTTTGTGAAGATCTTGACCAATGGCTAAGTG
AAGATGACAATCATGTTGCAGCAATTCACTGTAAAGCTGGAAAGGGACGAACTGGTGTAATGATATGTGC
ATATTTATTACATCGGGGCAAATTTTTAAAGGCACAAGAGGCCCTAGATTTCTATGGGGAAGTAAGGACC
AGAGACAAAAAGGGAGTAACTATTCCCAGTCAGAGGCGCTATGTGTATTATTATAGCTACCTGTTAAAGA
ATCATCTGGATTATAGACCAGTGGCACTGTTGTTTCACAAGATGATGTTTGAAACTATTCCAATGTTCAG
TGGCGGAACTTGCAATCCTCAGTTTGTGGTCTGCCAGCTAAAGGTGAAGATATATTCCTCCAATTCAGGA
CCCACACGACGGGAAGACAAGTTCATGTACTTTGAGTTCCCTCAGCCGTTACCTGTGTGTGGTGATATCA
AAGTAGAGTTCTTCCACAAACAGAACAAGATGCTAAAAAAGGACAAAATGTTTCACTTTTGGGTAAATAC
ATTCTTCATACCAGGACCAGAGGAAACCTCAGAAAAAGTAGAAAATGGAAGTCTATGTGATCAAGAAATC
GATAGCATTTGCAGTATAGAGCGTGCAGATAATGACAAGGAATATCTAGTACTTACTTTAACAAAAAATG
ATCTTGACAAAGCAAATAAAGACAAAGCCAACCGATACTTTTCTCCAAATTTTAAGGTGAAGCTGTACTT
CACAAAAACAGTAGAGGAGCCGTCAAATCCAGAGGCTAGCAGTTCAACTTCTGTAACACCAGATGTTAGT
GACAATGAACCTGATCATTATAGATATTCTGACACCACTGACTCTGATCCAGAGAATGAACCTTTTGATG
AAGATCAGCATACACAAATTACAAAAGTCTGAGTCGACTCTAGAGGATCCCGGGTGGCATCCCTGTGACC
CCTCCCCAGTGCCTCTCCTGGCCCTGGAAGTTGCCACTCCAGTGCCCACCAGCCTTGTCCTAATAAAATT
AAGTTGCATCATTTTGTCTGACTAGGTGTCCTTCTATAATATTATGGGGTGGAGGGGGGTGGTATGGAGC
AAGGGGCAAGTTGGGAAGACAACCTGTAGGGCCTGCGGGGTCTATTGGGAACCAAGCTGGAGTGCAGTGG
CACAATCTTGGCTCACTGCAATCTCCGCCTCCTGGGTTCAAGCGATTCTCCTGCCTCAGCCTCCCGAGTT
GTTGGGATTCCAGGCATGCATGACCAGGCTCAGCTAATTTTTGTTTTTTTGGTAGAGACGGGGTTTCACC
ATATTGGCCAGGCTGGTCTCCAACTCCTAATCTCAGGTGATCTACCCACCTTGGCCTCCCAAATTGCTGG
GATTACAGGCGTGAACCACTGCTCCCTTCCCTGTCCTTCTGATTTTAAAATAACTATACCAGCAGGAGGA
CGTCCAGACACAGCATAGGCTACCTGGCCATGCCCAACCGGTGGGACATTTGAGTTGCTTGCTTGGCACT
GTCCTCTCATGCGTTGGGTCCACTCAGTAGATGCCTGTTGAATTGGGTACGCGGCCAGCTTGGCTGTGGA
ATGTGTGTCAGTTAGGGTGTGGAAAGTCCCCAGGCTCCCCAGCAGGCAGAAGTATGCAAAGCATGCATCT
CAATTAGTCAGCAACCAGGTGTGGAAAGTCCCCAGGCTCCCCAGCAGGCAGAAGTATGCAAAGCATGCAT
CTCAATTAGTCAGCAACCATAGTCCCGCCCCTAACTCCGCCCATCCCGCCCCTAACTCCGCCCAGTTCCG
CCCATTCTCCGCCCCATGGCTGACTAATTTTTTTTATTTATGCAGAGGCCGAGGCCGCCTCGGCCTCTGA
GCTATTCCAGAAGTAGTGAGGAGGCTTTTTTGGAGGCCTAGGCTTTTGCAAAAAGCTCCTCGAGGAACTG
AAAAACCAGAAAGTTAATTCCCTATAGTGAGTCGTATTAAATTCGTAATCATGTCATAGCTGTTTCCTGT
GTGAAATTGTTATCCGCTCACAATTCCACACAACATACGAGCCGGAAGCATAAAGTGTAAAGCCTGGGGT
GCCTAATGAGTGAGCTAACTCACATTAATTGCGTTGCGCTCACTGCCCGCTTTCCAGTCGGGAAACCTGT
CGTGCCAGCTGCATTAATGAATCGGCCAACGCGCGGGGAGAGGCGGTTTGCGTATTGGGCGCTCTTCCGC
TTCCTCGCTCACTGACTCGCTGCGCTCGGTCGTTCGGCTGCGGCGAGCGGTATCAGCTCACTCAAAGGCG
GTAATACGGTTATCCACAGAATCAGGGGATAACGCAGGAAAGAACATGTGAGCAAAAGGCCAGCAAAAGG
CCAGGAACCGTAAAAAGGCCGCGTTGCTGGCGTTTTTCCATAGGCTCCGCCCCCCTGACGAGCATCACAA
AAATCGACGCTCAAGTCAGAGGTGGCGAAACCCGACAGGACTATAAAGATACCAGGCGTTTCCCCCTGGA
AGCTCCCTCGTGCGCTCTCCTGTTCCGACCCTGCCGCTTACCGGATACCTGTCCGCCTTTCTCCCTTCGG
GAAGCGTGGCGCTTTCTCATAGCTCACGCTGTAGGTATCTCAGTTCGGTGTAGGTCGTTCGCTCCAAGCT
GGGCTGTGTGCACGAACCCCCCGTTCAGCCCGACCGCTGCGCCTTATCCGGTAACTATCGTCTTGAGTCC
AACCCGGTAAGACACGACTTATCGCCACTGGCAGCAGCCACTGGTAACAGGATTAGCAGAGCGAGGTATG
TAGGCGGTGCTACAGAGTTCTTGAAGTGGTGGCCTAACTACGGCTACACTAGAAGAACAGTATTTGGTAT
CTGCGCTCTGCTGAAGCCAGTTACCTTCGGAAAAAGAGTTGGTAGCTCTTGATCCGGCAAACAAACCACC
GCTGGTAGCGGTGGTTTTTTTGTTTGCAAGCAGCAGATTACGCGCAGAAAAAAAGGATCTCAAGAAGATC
CTTTGATCTTTTCTACGGGGTCTGACGCTCAGTGGAACGAAAACTCACGTTAAGGGATTTTGGTCATGAG
ATTATCAAAAAGGATCTTCACCTAGATCCTTTTAAATTAAAAATGAAGTTTTAAATCAATCTAAAGTATA
TATGAGTAAACTTGGTCTGACAGTTACCAATGCTTAATCAGTGAGGCACCTATCTCAGCGATCTGTCTAT
TTCGTTCATCCATAGTTGCCTGACTCCCCGTCGTGTAGATAACTACGATACGGGAGGGCTTACCATCTGG
CCCCAGTGCTGCAATGATACCGCGAGACCCACGCTCACCGGCTCCAGATTTATCAGCAATAAACCAGCCA
GCCGGAAGGGCCGAGCGCAGAAGTGGTCCTGCAACTTTATCCGCCTCCATCCAGTCTATTAATTGTTGCC
GGGAAGCTAGAGTAAGTAGTTCGCCAGTTAATAGTTTGCGCAACGTTGTTGCCATTGCTACAGGCATCGT
GGTGTCACGCTCGTCGTTTGGTATGGCTTCATTCAGCTCCGGTTCCCAACGATCAAGGCGAGTTACATGA
TCCCCCATGTTGTGCAAAAAAGCGGTTAGCTCCTTCGGTCCTCCGATCGTTGTCAGAAGTAAGTTGGCCG
CAGTGTTATCACTCATGGTTATGGCAGCACTGCATAATTCTCTTACTGTCATGCCATCCGTAAGATGCTT
TTCTGTGACTGGTGAGTACTCAACCAAGTCATTCTGAGAATAGTGTATGCGGCGACCGAGTTGCTCTTGC
CCGGCGTCAATACGGGATAATACCGCGCCACATAGCAGAACTTTAAAAGTGCTCATCATTGGAAAACGTT
CTTCGGGGCGAAAACTCTCAAGGATCTTACCGCTGTTGAGATCCAGTTCGATGTAACCCACTCGTGCACC
CAACTGATCTTCAGCATCTTTTACTTTCACCAGCGTTTCTGGGTGAGCAAAAACAGGAAGGCAAAATGCC
GCAAAAAAGGGAATAAGGGCGACACGGAAATGTTGAATACTCATACTCTTCCTTTTTCAATATTATTGAA
GCATTTATCAGGGTTATTGTCTCATGAGCGGATACATATTTGAATGTATTTAGAAAAATAAACAAATAGG
GGTTCCGCGCACATTTCCCCGAAAAGTGCCACCTG
[124 nt withheld, positions 5146-5269]
C
[91 nt withheld, positions 5271-5361]
A
[49 nt withheld, positions 5363-5411]
CCTTTGACGTTGGAGTCCACGTTCTTT
[37 nt withheld, positions 5439-5475]
ACCCTATCTCGGTCTATTCTTTTGATTTATAAGGGATTTTGCCGATTTCGGCCTATTGGTTAAAAAATGA
GCTGATTTAACAAAAATTTAACGCGAATTTTAACAAAATATTAACGCTTACAATTTCCATTCGCCATTCA
GGCTGCGCAACTGTTGGGAAGGGCGATCGGTGCGGGCCTCTTCGCTATTACGCCAGCTGGCGAAAGGGGG
ATGTGCTGCAAGGCGATTAAGTTGGGTAACGCCAGGGTTTTCCCAGTCACGACGTTGTAAAACGACGGCC
AGTGCCAAGCTGATCTATACATTGAATCAATATTGGCAATTAGCCATATTAGTCATTGGTTATATAGCAT
AAATCAATATTGGCTATTGGCCATTGCATACGTTGTATCTATATCATAATATGTACATTTATATTGGCTC
ATGTCCAATATGACCGCCATGTT
Features (pLannotate 1.2.2; 18 found; start..end, strand, type, name):
      1..380     +  enhancer       CMV enhancer: human cytomegalovirus immediate early enhancer
    382..581     +  promoter       CMV promoter: human cytomegalovirus (CMV) immediate early promoter
    617..637     +  CDS            3xFLAG (fragment): three tandem FLAG® epitope tags
    684..705     -  misc_feature   MCS (fragment): pUC18/19 multiple cloning site
    711..1919    +  CDS            PTEN: PTEN_HUMAN - Also known as MMAC1, TEP1. Experimental evidence at protein level: Swiss-Prot protein existence level 1. [Isoform alpha]: Functional kinase, like isoform 1 it antagonizes the PI3K-AKT/PKB signaling pathway. Plays a role in mitochondrial energetic metabolism by promoting COX activity and ATP production, via collaboration with isoform 1 in increasing protein levels of PINK1. From Homo sapiens (Human).
   1923..1941    -  misc_feature   MCS (fragment): pUC18/19 multiple cloning site
   1942..2564    +  polyA_signal   hGH poly(A) signal: human growth hormone polyadenylation signal
   2593..2922    +  promoter       SV40 promoter: SV40 enhancer and early promoter
   2961..2979    -  promoter       T7 promoter: promoter for bacteriophage T7 RNA polymerase
   3017..3033    -  protein_bind   lac operator: The lac repressor binds to the lac operator to inhibit transcription in E. coli. This inhibition can be relieved by adding lactose or isopropyl-β-D-thiogalactopyranoside (IPTG). lac repressor encoded by lacI
   3041..3071    -  promoter       lac promoter: promoter for the E. coli lac operon
   3086..3107    -  protein_bind   CAP binding site: CAP binding activates transcription in the presence of cAMP. E. coli catabolite activator protein
   3120..3212    -  CDS            lacI (fragment): lac repressor; lacI; The lac repressor binds to the lac operator to inhibit transcription in E. coli. This inhibition can be relieved by adding lactose or isopropyl-β-D-thiogalactopyranoside (IPTG).
   3395..3983    -  rep_origin     ori: high-copy-number ColE1/pMB1/pBR322/pUC origin of replication
   4154..5014    -  CDS            AmpR: β-lactamase; bla; confers resistance to ampicillin, carbenicillin, and related antibiotics
   5015..5119    -  promoter       AmpR promoter: bla
   5146..5574    +  rep_origin     f1 ori (sequence partly withheld): f1 bacteriophage origin of replication; arrow indicates direction of (+) strand synthesis
   5605..5759    -  CDS            lacZα (fragment): LacZα fragment of β-galactosidase; lacZ fragment
