[The description below was written by a language model from this plasmid's Addgene catalogue record and pLannotate feature annotations shown in this document.]
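Description:
pCMV-PTEN is a mammalian expression plasmid built on the pCMV-2-FLAG backbone and carrying the human PTEN tumour suppressor coding sequence (1,209 bp), inserted by restriction cloning. The sequenced record is about 5.9 kb. In bacteria it is maintained as a high-copy plasmid through a ColE1/pUC-type origin and selected with ampicillin via the β-lactamase gene and its own promoter. An f1 phage origin is also present, which in principle allows production of single-stranded DNA.

The expression cassette begins with the human cytomegalovirus immediate early enhancer and promoter, which drive strong constitutive transcription in most mammalian cell lines. Immediately downstream is a short FLAG epitope sequence. The annotation software matched it as a fragment of a 3xFLAG element, but its length and the catalogue entry are consistent with a single N-terminal FLAG tag. A remnant of the multiple cloning site links it to the PTEN open reading frame. A human growth hormone polyadenylation signal terminates the transcript. Beyond the cassette lies an SV40 enhancer/early promoter region; no mammalian selection marker is annotated after it, so the plasmid appears suited mainly to transient transfection. The remaining features (T7 promoter, lac promoter and operator, CAP site, and lacI and lacZα fragments) are backbone remnants with no evident role in PTEN expression.

The construct produces FLAG-tagged PTEN that can be detected or immunoprecipitated with anti-FLAG antibodies. The associated publication examined PTEN binding to NHERF adaptor proteins and its attenuation of PDGF receptor signalling, which fits use in overexpression and protein interaction studies of PI3K–AKT pathway regulation.
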