Addgene plasmid #28298: pCMV-PTEN
Depositing lab: Maria-Magdalena Georgescu. Depositing organization: University of Texas MD Anderson Cancer Center. Publication: PTEN tumor suppressor associates with NHERF proteins to attenuate PDGF receptor signaling. Takahashi Y, Morales FC, Kreimann EL, Georgescu MM. EMBO J. 2006 Feb 22. 25(4):910-20. 10.1038/sj.emboj.7600979 PubMed 16456542.
Backbone
  Vector backbone: pCMV-2-FLAG
  Backbone size w/o insert (bp): 5000
  Vector type: Mammalian Expression
Growth in bacteria
  Bacterial resistance: Ampicillin, 100 μg/mL
  Growth temperature: 37°C
  Growth strain: DH5alpha
  Copy number: High Copy
Gene/Insert
  Gene/Insert name: PTEN
  Species: H. sapiens (human)
  Insert size (bp): 1209
  Entrez Gene: PTEN (a.k.a. 10q23del, BZS, CWS1, DEC, GLM2, MHAM, MMAC1, PTEN1, PTENbeta, PTENgama, TEP1)
  Tag / fusion protein: FLAG (N terminal on insert)
  Cloning method: Restriction Enzyme
  Sequencing primers: 5′ CMV-F
Terms and licenses: Academic/Nonprofit Terms; Industry Terms: Not Available to Industry
How to cite: pCMV-PTEN was a gift from Maria-Magdalena Georgescu (Addgene plasmid # 28298 ; http://n2t.net/addgene:28298 ; RRID:Addgene_28298)
