>Addgene plasmid #28298 | pCMV-PTEN | addgene partial sequence | sequence record 34605 | 28298 with CMV-F
ACCGTCGAATTGATCTACCATGGACTACAAAGACGATGACGACAAGCTTGCGGCCGCGAATTCATCGATA
GATCTGATATCGGTACCAGTCGACTCTAGAGGATCCCCGGAATTCATGACAGCCATCATCAAAGAGATCG
TTAGCAGAAACAAAAGGAGATATCAAGAGGATGGATTCGACTTAGACTTGACCTATATTTATCCAAACAT
TATTGCTATGGGATTTCCTGCAGAAAGACTTGAAGGCGTATACAGGAACAATATTGATGATGTAGTAAGG
TTTTTGGATTCAAAGCATAAAAACCATTACAAGATATACAATCTTTGTGCTGAAAGACATTATGACACCG
CCAAATTTAATTGCAGAGTTGCACAATATCCTTTTGAAGACCATAACCCACCACAGCTAGAACTTATCAA
ACCCTTTTGTGAAGATCTTGACCAATGGCTAAGTGAAGATGACAATCATGTTGCAGCAATTCACTGTAAA
GCTGGAAAGGGACGAACTGGTGTAATGATATGTGCATATTTATTACATCGGGGCAAATTTTTAAAGGCAC
AAGAGGCCCTAGATTTCTATGGGGAAGTAAGGACCAGAGACAAAAAGGGAGTAACTATTCCCAGTCAGAG
GCGCTATGTGTATTATTATAGCTACCTGTTAAAGAATCATCTGGATTATAGACCAGTGGCACTGTTGTTT
CACAAGATGATGTTTGAAACTATTCCAATGTTCAGTGGCGGAACTTGCAATCCTCAGTTTGTGGTCTGCC
AGCTAAAGGTGAAGATATATTCCTCCAATTCAGGACCCACACGACGGGAAGACAAGTTCATGTACTTTGA
GTTCCCTCAGCCGTTA
